Addgene plasmid #76968: PANK4 gRNA (BRDN0001149034)
Purpose: 3rd generation lentiviral gRNA plasmid targeting human PANK4
Depositing lab: John Doench & David Root. Depositing organization: Broad Institute. Publication: Optimized sgRNA design to maximize activity and minimize off-target effects of CRISPR-Cas9. Doench JG, Fusi N, Sullender M, Hegde M, Vaimberg EW, Donovan KF, Smith I, Tothova Z, Wilen C, Orchard R, Virgin HW, Listgarten J, Root DE. Nat Biotechnol. 2016 Jan 18. doi: 10.1038/nbt.3437. PubMed 26780180.
Backbone
  Vector backbone: lentiGuide-Puro
  Backbone manufacturer: Zhang Lab (Addgene plasmid # 52963)
  Vector type: Mammalian Expression, Lentiviral, CRISPR
  Selectable markers: Puromycin
Growth in bacteria
  Bacterial resistance: Ampicillin, 100 μg/mL
  Growth temperature: 37°C
  Growth strain: DH5alpha
  Copy number: High Copy
Gene/Insert
  Gene/Insert name: PANK4 (alt names: PANK4; NM_018216.2)
  gRNA/shRNA sequence: GGAATCCTTCTGGTACACGA
  Species: H. sapiens (human)
  Entrez Gene: PANK4
  Promoter: hU6
  Cloning method: Unknown
  Sequencing primers: 5′ U6-F; 3′ pS2-R
Terms and licenses: Academic/Nonprofit Terms; Industry Terms: Not Available to Industry
Depositor comments: The gRNA was designed to target the following Genbank reference sequence(s): NM_018216.2. Note that this plasmid does NOT contain Cas9. It should be used in conjunction with lentiCas9-Blast (Addgene #52962) or otherwise with cell lines already expressing Cas9. Browse the full kinome gRNA library at http://www.addgene.org/pooled-library/broadgpp-human-kinome/ or visit http://www.broadinstitute.org/rnai/public/ for detailed protocols and information.
How to cite: PANK4 gRNA (BRDN0001149034) was a gift from John Doench & David Root (Addgene plasmid # 76968 ; http://n2t.net/addgene:76968 ; RRID:Addgene_76968)
