[The description below was written by a language model from this plasmid's Addgene catalogue record and pLannotate feature annotations shown in this document.]
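Description:
PANK4 gRNA (BRDN0001149034) is a third-generation lentiviral CRISPR guide plasmid built on the lentiGuide-Puro backbone, carrying a single guide RNA directed against human PANK4 (designed against the reference transcript for that gene). It is propagated in E. coli as a high-copy plasmid through a ColE1/pUC-type origin with ampicillin selection from the β-lactamase gene. The backbone also retains an f1 origin, an SV40 origin and poly(A) signal, and remnants of lac, T7 and T3 elements from its cloning-vector ancestry.

The lentiviral transfer cassette begins with an RSV promoter fused to a truncated HIV-1 5' LTR, which drives Tat-independent production of the genomic RNA. This is followed by the Ψ packaging signal with a partial gag sequence and the Rev response element for nuclear export. Within the proviral region, a human U6 RNA polymerase III promoter transcribes the PANK4-specific spacer joined to the Streptococcus pyogenes Cas9 guide scaffold. A cPPT/CTS element, which aids nuclear import of the reverse-transcribed genome, lies downstream. A separate EF-1α promoter with its intron A expresses puromycin N-acetyltransferase for selection of transduced mammalian cells, and a WPRE enhances transcript expression. The cassette ends in a ΔU3 self-inactivating 3' LTR, which disables LTR promoter activity after integration.

The plasmid does not encode Cas9, so it is meant to be used with a separate Cas9 lentivirus or in cells already expressing Cas9 to disrupt PANK4. According to the depositor comments, it belongs to a human kinome gRNA collection associated with work on optimised sgRNA design.
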