Features (pLannotate 1.2.2; 29 found; start..end, strand, type, name):
     14..80      +  CDS            small t antigen (fragment): SV40 (simian virus 40) small t antigen
    106..317     +  promoter       EF-1α core promoter: core promoter for human elongation factor EF-1α
    318..1256    +  intron         EF-1α intron A: intron upstream of the start codon of human EF-1α
   1278..1877    +  CDS            PuroR (fragment): puromycin N-acetyltransferase; pac from Streptomyces; confers resistance to puromycin
   1893..2481    +  misc_feature   WPRE: woodchuck hepatitis virus posttranscriptional regulatory element
   2532..2551    +  misc_feature   cPPT/CTS (fragment): central polypurine tract and central termination sequence of HIV-1
   2553..2786    +  LTR            3' LTR (ΔU3): self-inactivating 3' long terminal repeat (LTR) from HIV-1
   2864..2985    +  polyA_signal   SV40 poly(A) signal: SV40 polyadenylation signal
   3025..3160    +  rep_origin     SV40 ori: SV40 origin of replication
   3181..3199    -  promoter       T7 promoter: promoter for bacteriophage T7 RNA polymerase
   3207..3362    +  CDS            lacZα (fragment): LacZα fragment of β-galactosidase; lacZ fragment
   3367..3795    +  rep_origin     f1 ori (sequence partly withheld): f1 bacteriophage origin of replication; arrow indicates direction of (+) strand synthesis
   3848..3952    +  promoter       AmpR promoter: bla
   3953..4813    +  CDS            AmpR: β-lactamase; bla; confers resistance to ampicillin, carbenicillin, and related antibiotics
   4984..5572    +  rep_origin     ori: high-copy-number ColE1/pMB1/pBR322/pUC origin of replication
   5755..5847    +  CDS            lacI (fragment): lac repressor; lacI; The lac repressor binds to the lac operator to inhibit transcription in E. coli. This inhibition can be relieved by adding lactose or isopropyl-β-D-thiogalactopyranoside (IPTG).
   5860..5881    +  protein_bind   CAP binding site: CAP binding activates transcription in the presence of cAMP. E. coli catabolite activator protein
   5896..5926    +  promoter       lac promoter: promoter for the E. coli lac operon
   5934..5950    +  protein_bind   lac operator: The lac repressor binds to the lac operator to inhibit transcription in E. coli. This inhibition can be relieved by adding lactose or isopropyl-β-D-thiogalactopyranoside (IPTG). lac repressor encoded by lacI
   5995..6013    +  promoter       T3 promoter: promoter for bacteriophage T3 RNA polymerase
   6041..6267    +  promoter       RSV promoter: Rous sarcoma virus enhancer/promoter
   6268..6448    +  LTR            5' LTR (truncated): truncated 5' long terminal repeat (LTR) from HIV-1
   6495..6620    +  misc_feature   HIV-1 Ψ: packaging signal of human immunodeficiency virus type 1
   6604..6967    +  CDS            HIV-1 gag (fragment): gag protein from human immunodeficiency virus 1; gag
   7113..7346    +  misc_feature   RRE: The Rev response element (RRE) of HIV-1 allows for Rev-dependent mRNA export from the nucleus to the cytoplasm.
   7723..7749    +  CDS            Rev (fragment): human immunodeficiency virus 1 (HIV-1) Rev protein; rev; enhances nuclear export of unspliced and incompletely spliced viral mRNAs
   7753..7993    +  promoter       U6 promoter: RNA polymerase III promoter for human U6 snRNA
   8023..8098    +  misc_RNA       gRNA scaffold: guide RNA scaffold for the Streptococcus pyogenes CRISPR/Cas9 system
   8154..8271    +  misc_feature   cPPT/CTS: central polypurine tract and central termination sequence of HIV-1
>Addgene plasmid #76968 | PANK4 gRNA (BRDN0001149034) | addgene full sequence | sequence record 186858 | Addgene Assembled Sequence
CCCGGGTGCAAAGATGGATAAAGTTTTAAACAGAGAGGAATCTTTGCAGCTAATGGACCTTCTAGGTCTT
GAAAGGAGTGGGAATTGGCTCCGGTGCCCGTCAGTGGGCAGAGCGCACATCGCCCACAGTCCCCGAGAAG
TTGGGGGGAGGGGTCGGCAATTGATCCGGTGCCTAGAGAAGGTGGCGCGGGGTAAACTGGGAAAGTGATG
TCGTGTACTGGCTCCGCCTTTTTCCCGAGGGTGGGGGAGAACCGTATATAAGTGCAGTAGTCGCCGTGAA
CGTTCTTTTTCGCAACGGGTTTGCCGCCAGAACACAGGTAAGTGCCGTGTGTGGTTCCCGCGGGCCTGGC
CTCTTTACGGGTTATGGCCCTTGCGTGCCTTGAATTACTTCCACCTGGCTGCAGTACGTGATTCTTGATC
CCGAGCTTCGGGTTGGAAGTGGGTGGGAGAGTTCGAGGCCTTGCGCTTAAGGAGCCCCTTCGCCTCGTGC
TTGAGTTGAGGCCTGGCCTGGGCGCTGGGGCCGCCGCGTGCGAATCTGGTGGCACCTTCGCGCCTGTCTC
GCTGCTTTCGATAAGTCTCTAGCCATTTAAAATTTTTGATGACCTGCTGCGACGCTTTTTTTCTGGCAAG
ATAGTCTTGTAAATGCGGGCCAAGATCTGCACACTGGTATTTCGGTTTTTGGGGCCGCGGGCGGCGACGG
GGCCCGTGCGTCCCAGCGCACATGTTCGGCGAGGCGGGGCCTGCGAGCGCGGCCACCGAGAATCGGACGG
GGGTAGTCTCAAGCTGGCCGGCCTGCTCTGGTGCCTGGCCTCGCGCCGCCGTGTATCGCCCCGCCCTGGG
CGGCAAGGCTGGCCCGGTCGGCACCAGTTGCGTGAGCGGAAAGATGGCCGCTTCCCGGCCCTGCTGCAGG
GAGCTCAAAATGGAGGACGCGGCGCTCGGGAGAGCGGGCGGGTGAGTCACCCACACAAAGGAAAAGGGCC
TTTCCGTCCTCAGCCGTCGCTTCATGTGACTCCACGGAGTACCGGGCGCCGTCCAGGCACCTCGATTAGT
TCTCGAGCTTTTGGAGTACGTCGTCTTTAGGTTGGGGGGAGGGGTTTTATGCGATGGAGTTTCCCCACAC
TGAGTGGGTGGAGACTGAAGTTAGGCCAGCTTGGCACTTGATGTAATTCTCCTTGGAATTTGCCCTTTTT
GAGTTTGGATCTTGGTTCATTCTCAAGCCTCAGACAGTGGTTCAAAGTTTTTTTCTTCCATTTCAGGTGT
CGTGACGTACGGCCACCATGACCGAGTACAAGCCCACGGTGCGCCTCGCCACCCGCGACGACGTCCCCAG
GGCCGTACGCACCCTCGCCGCCGCGTTCGCCGACTACCCCGCCACGCGCCACACCGTCGATCCGGACCGC
CACATCGAGCGGGTCACCGAGCTGCAAGAACTCTTCCTCACGCGCGTCGGGCTCGACATCGGCAAGGTGT
GGGTCGCGGACGACGGCGCCGCCGTGGCGGTCTGGACCACGCCGGAGAGCGTCGAAGCGGGGGCGGTGTT
CGCCGAGATCGGCCCGCGCATGGCCGAGTTGAGCGGTTCCCGGCTGGCCGCGCAGCAACAGATGGAAGGC
CTCCTGGCGCCGCACCGGCCCAAGGAGCCCGCGTGGTTCCTGGCCACCGTCGGAGTCTCGCCCGACCACC
AGGGCAAGGGTCTGGGCAGCGCCGTCGTGCTCCCCGGAGTGGAGGCGGCCGAGCGCGCCGGGGTGCCCGC
CTTCCTGGAGACCTCCGCGCCCCGCAACCTCCCCTTCTACGAGCGGCTCGGCTTCACCGTCACCGCCGAC
GTCGAGGTGCCCGAAGGACCGCGCACCTGGTGCATGACCCGCAAGCCCGGTGCCTGAACGCGTTAAGTCG
ACAATCAACCTCTGGATTACAAAATTTGTGAAAGATTGACTGGTATTCTTAACTATGTTGCTCCTTTTAC
GCTATGTGGATACGCTGCTTTAATGCCTTTGTATCATGCTATTGCTTCCCGTATGGCTTTCATTTTCTCC
TCCTTGTATAAATCCTGGTTGCTGTCTCTTTATGAGGAGTTGTGGCCCGTTGTCAGGCAACGTGGCGTGG
TGTGCACTGTGTTTGCTGACGCAACCCCCACTGGTTGGGGCATTGCCACCACCTGTCAGCTCCTTTCCGG
GACTTTCGCTTTCCCCCTCCCTATTGCCACGGCGGAACTCATCGCCGCCTGCCTTGCCCGCTGCTGGACA
GGGGCTCGGCTGTTGGGCACTGACAATTCCGTGGTGTTGTCGGGGAAATCATCGTCCTTTCCTTGGCTGC
TCGCCTGTGTTGCCACCTGGATTCTGCGCGGGACGTCCTTCTGCTACGTCCCTTCGGCCCTCAATCCAGC
GGACCTTCCTTCCCGCGGCCTGCTGCCGGCTCTGCGGCCTCTTCCGCGTCTTCGCCTTCGCCCTCAGACG
AGTCGGATCTCCCTTTGGGCCGCCTCCCCGCGTCGACTTTAAGACCAATGACTTACAAGGCAGCTGTAGA
TCTTAGCCACTTTTTAAAAGAAAAGGGGGGACTGGAAGGGCTAATTCACTCCCAACGAAGACAAGATCTG
CTTTTTGCTTGTACTGGGTCTCTCTGGTTAGACCAGATCTGAGCCTGGGAGCTCTCTGGCTAACTAGGGA
ACCCACTGCTTAAGCCTCAATAAAGCTTGCCTTGAGTGCTTCAAGTAGTGTGTGCCCGTCTGTTGTGTGA
CTCTGGTAACTAGAGATCCCTCAGACCCTTTTAGTCAGTGTGGAAAATCTCTAGCAGTACGTATAGTAGT
TCATGTCATCTTATTATTCAGTATTTATAACTTGCAAAGAAATGAATATCAGAGAGTGAGAGGAACTTGT
TTATTGCAGCTTATAATGGTTACAAATAAAGCAATAGCATCACAAATTTCACAAATAAAGCATTTTTTTC
ACTGCATTCTAGTTGTGGTTTGTCCAAACTCATCAATGTATCTTATCATGTCTGGCTCTAGCTATCCCGC
CCCTAACTCCGCCCATCCCGCCCCTAACTCCGCCCAGTTCCGCCCATTCTCCGCCCCATGGCTGACTAAT
TTTTTTTATTTATGCAGAGGCCGAGGCCGCCTCGGCCTCTGAGCTATTCCAGAAGTAGTGAGGAGGCTTT
TTTGGAGGCCTAGGGACGTACCCAATTCGCCCTATAGTGAGTCGTATTACGCGCGCTCACTGGCCGTCGT
TTTACAACGTCGTGACTGGGAAAACCCTGGCGTTACCCAACTTAATCGCCTTGCAGCACATCCCCCTTTC
GCCAGCTGGCGTAATAGCGAAGAGGCCCGCACCGATCGCCCTTCCCAACAGTTGCGCAGCCTGAATGGCG
AATGGG
[124 nt withheld, positions 3367-3490]
C
[91 nt withheld, positions 3492-3582]
A
[49 nt withheld, positions 3584-3632]
CCTTTGACGTTGGAGTCCACGTTCTTT
[37 nt withheld, positions 3660-3696]
ACCCTATCTCGGTCTATTCTTTTGATTTATAAGGGATTTTGCCGATTTCGGCCTATTGGTTAAAAAATGA
GCTGATTTAACAAAAATTTAACGCGAATTTTAACAAAATATTAACGCTTACAATTTAGGTGGCACTTTTC
GGGGAAATGTGCGCGGAACCCCTATTTGTTTATTTTTCTAAATACATTCAAATATGTATCCGCTCATGAG
ACAATAACCCTGATAAATGCTTCAATAATATTGAAAAAGGAAGAGTATGAGTATTCAACATTTCCGTGTC
GCCCTTATTCCCTTTTTTGCGGCATTTTGCCTTCCTGTTTTTGCTCACCCAGAAACGCTGGTGAAAGTAA
AAGATGCTGAAGATCAGTTGGGTGCACGAGTGGGTTACATCGAACTGGATCTCAACAGCGGTAAGATCCT
TGAGAGTTTTCGCCCCGAAGAACGTTTTCCAATGATGAGCACTTTTAAAGTTCTGCTATGTGGCGCGGTA
TTATCCCGTATTGACGCCGGGCAAGAGCAACTCGGTCGCCGCATACACTATTCTCAGAATGACTTGGTTG
AGTACTCACCAGTCACAGAAAAGCATCTTACGGATGGCATGACAGTAAGAGAATTATGCAGTGCTGCCAT
AACCATGAGTGATAACACTGCGGCCAACTTACTTCTGACAACGATCGGAGGACCGAAGGAGCTAACCGCT
TTTTTGCACAACATGGGGGATCATGTAACTCGCCTTGATCGTTGGGAACCGGAGCTGAATGAAGCCATAC
CAAACGACGAGCGTGACACCACGATGCCTGTAGCAATGGCAACAACGTTGCGCAAACTATTAACTGGCGA
ACTACTTACTCTAGCTTCCCGGCAACAATTAATAGACTGGATGGAGGCGGATAAAGTTGCAGGACCACTT
CTGCGCTCGGCCCTTCCGGCTGGCTGGTTTATTGCTGATAAATCTGGAGCCGGTGAGCGTGGGTCTCGCG
GTATCATTGCAGCACTGGGGCCAGATGGTAAGCCCTCCCGTATCGTAGTTATCTACACGACGGGGAGTCA
GGCAACTATGGATGAACGAAATAGACAGATCGCTGAGATAGGTGCCTCACTGATTAAGCATTGGTAACTG
TCAGACCAAGTTTACTCATATATACTTTAGATTGATTTAAAACTTCATTTTTAATTTAAAAGGATCTAGG
TGAAGATCCTTTTTGATAATCTCATGACCAAAATCCCTTAACGTGAGTTTTCGTTCCACTGAGCGTCAGA
CCCCGTAGAAAAGATCAAAGGATCTTCTTGAGATCCTTTTTTTCTGCGCGTAATCTGCTGCTTGCAAACA
AAAAAACCACCGCTACCAGCGGTGGTTTGTTTGCCGGATCAAGAGCTACCAACTCTTTTTCCGAAGGTAA
CTGGCTTCAGCAGAGCGCAGATACCAAATACTGTTCTTCTAGTGTAGCCGTAGTTAGGCCACCACTTCAA
GAACTCTGTAGCACCGCCTACATACCTCGCTCTGCTAATCCTGTTACCAGTGGCTGCTGCCAGTGGCGAT
AAGTCGTGTCTTACCGGGTTGGACTCAAGACGATAGTTACCGGATAAGGCGCAGCGGTCGGGCTGAACGG
GGGGTTCGTGCACACAGCCCAGCTTGGAGCGAACGACCTACACCGAACTGAGATACCTACAGCGTGAGCT
ATGAGAAAGCGCCACGCTTCCCGAAGGGAGAAAGGCGGACAGGTATCCGGTAAGCGGCAGGGTCGGAACA
GGAGAGCGCACGAGGGAGCTTCCAGGGGGAAACGCCTGGTATCTTTATAGTCCTGTCGGGTTTCGCCACC
TCTGACTTGAGCGTCGATTTTTGTGATGCTCGTCAGGGGGGCGGAGCCTATGGAAAAACGCCAGCAACGC
GGCCTTTTTACGGTTCCTGGCCTTTTGCTGGCCTTTTGCTCACATGTTCTTTCCTGCGTTATCCCCTGAT
TCTGTGGATAACCGTATTACCGCCTTTGAGTGAGCTGATACCGCTCGCCGCAGCCGAACGACCGAGCGCA
GCGAGTCAGTGAGCGAGGAAGCGGAAGAGCGCCCAATACGCAAACCGCCTCTCCCCGCGCGTTGGCCGAT
TCATTAATGCAGCTGGCACGACAGGTTTCCCGACTGGAAAGCGGGCAGTGAGCGCAACGCAATTAATGTG
AGTTAGCTCACTCATTAGGCACCCCAGGCTTTACACTTTATGCTTCCGGCTCGTATGTTGTGTGGAATTG
TGAGCGGATAACAATTTCACACAGGAAACAGCTATGACCATGATTACGCCAAGCGCGCAATTAACCCTCA
CTAAAGGGAACAAAAGCTGGAGCTGCAAGCTTAATGTAGTCTTATGCAATACTCTTGTAGTCTTGCAACA
TGGTAACGATGAGTTAGCAACATGCCTTACAAGGAGAGAAAAAGCACCGTGCATGCCGATTGGTGGAAGT
AAGGTGGTACGATCGTGCCTTATTAGGAAGGCAACAGACGGGTCTGACATGGATTGGACGAACCACTGAA
TTGCCGCATTGCAGAGATATTGTATTTAAGTGCCTAGCTCGATACATAAACGGGTCTCTCTGGTTAGACC
AGATCTGAGCCTGGGAGCTCTCTGGCTAACTAGGGAACCCACTGCTTAAGCCTCAATAAAGCTTGCCTTG
AGTGCTTCAAGTAGTGTGTGCCCGTCTGTTGTGTGACTCTGGTAACTAGAGATCCCTCAGACCCTTTTAG
TCAGTGTGGAAAATCTCTAGCAGTGGCGCCCGAACAGGGACTTGAAAGCGAAAGGGAAACCAGAGGAGCT
CTCTCGACGCAGGACTCGGCTTGCTGAAGCGCGCACGGCAAGAGGCGAGGGGCGGCGACTGGTGAGTACG
CCAAAAATTTTGACTAGCGGAGGCTAGAAGGAGAGAGATGGGTGCGAGAGCGTCAGTATTAAGCGGGGGA
GAATTAGATCGCGATGGGAAAAAATTCGGTTAAGGCCAGGGGGAAAGAAAAAATATAAATTAAAACATAT
AGTATGGGCAAGCAGGGAGCTAGAACGATTCGCAGTTAATCCTGGCCTGTTAGAAACATCAGAAGGCTGT
AGACAAATACTGGGACAGCTACAACCATCCCTTCAGACAGGATCAGAAGAACTTAGATCATTATATAATA
CAGTAGCAACCCTCTATTGTGTGCATCAAAGGATAGAGATAAAAGACACCAAGGAAGCTTTAGACAAGAT
AGAGGAAGAGCAAAACAAAAGTAAGACCACCGCACAGCAAGCGGCCGCTGATCTTCAGACCTGGAGGAGG
AGATATGAGGGACAATTGGAGAAGTGAATTATATAAATATAAAGTAGTAAAAATTGAACCATTAGGAGTA
GCACCCACCAAGGCAAAGAGAAGAGTGGTGCAGAGAGAAAAAAGAGCAGTGGGAATAGGAGCTTTGTTCC
TTGGGTTCTTGGGAGCAGCAGGAAGCACTATGGGCGCAGCGTCAATGACGCTGACGGTACAGGCCAGACA
ATTATTGTCTGGTATAGTGCAGCAGCAGAACAATTTGCTGAGGGCTATTGAGGCGCAACAGCATCTGTTG
CAACTCACAGTCTGGGGCATCAAGCAGCTCCAGGCAAGAATCCTGGCTGTGGAAAGATACCTAAAGGATC
AACAGCTCCTGGGGATTTGGGGTTGCTCTGGAAAACTCATTTGCACCACTGCTGTGCCTTGGAATGCTAG
TTGGAGTAATAAATCTCTGGAACAGATTTGGAATCACACGACCTGGATGGAGTGGGACAGAGAAATTAAC
AATTACACAAGCTTAATACACTCCTTAATTGAAGAATCGCAAAACCAGCAAGAAAAGAATGAACAAGAAT
TATTGGAATTAGATAAATGGGCAAGTTTGTGGAATTGGTTTAACATAACAAATTGGCTGTGGTATATAAA
ATTATTCATAATGATAGTAGGAGGCTTGGTAGGTTTAAGAATAGTTTTTGCTGTACTTTCTATAGTGAAT
AGAGTTAGGCAGGGATATTCACCATTATCGTTTCAGACCCACCTCCCAACCCCGAGGGGACCCAGAGAGG
GCCTATTTCCCATGATTCCTTCATATTTGCATATACGATACAAGGCTGTTAGAGAGATAATTAGAATTAA
TTTGACTGTAAACACAAAGATATTAGTACAAAATACGTGACGTAGAAAGTAATAATTTCTTGGGTAGTTT
GCAGTTTTAAAATTATGTTTTAAAATGGACTATCATATGCTTACCGTAACTTGAAAGTATTTCGATTTCT
TGGCTTTATATATCTTGTGGAAAGGACGAAACACCGGGAATCCTTCTGGTACACGAGTTTTAGAGCTAGA
AATAGCAAGTTAAAATAAGGCTAGTCCGTTATCAACTTGAAAAAGTGGCACCGAGTCGGTGCTTTTTTAA
GCTTGGCGTAACTAGATCTTGAGACAAATGGCAGTATTCATCCACAATTTTAAAAGAAAAGGGGGGATTG
GGGGGTACAGTGCAGGGGAAAGAATAGTAGACATAATAGCAACAGACATACAAACTAAAGAATTACAAAA
ACAAATTACAAAAATTCAAAATTTTCGGGTTTATTACAGGGACAGCAGAGATCCACTTTGGCGCCGGCTC
GAGGGGG
