>Addgene plasmid #76968 | PANK4 gRNA (BRDN0001149034) | depositor partial sequence | sequence record 144428 | Target Sequence
GGAATCCTTCTGGTACACGA
