>Addgene plasmid #76968 | PANK4 gRNA (BRDN0001149034) | addgene partial sequence | sequence record 186857 | hU6-F
GAAAGTAATAATTTCTTGGGTAGTTTGCAGTTTTAAAATTATGTTTTAAAATGGACTATCATATGCTTAC
CGTAACTTGAAAGTATTTCGATTTCTTGGCTTTATATATCTTGTGGAAAGGACGAAACACCGGGAATCCT
TCTGGTACACGAGTTTTAGAGCTAGAAATAGCAAGTTAAAATAAGGCTAGTCCGTTATCAACTTGAAAAA
GTGGCACCGAGTCGGTGCTTTTTTAAGCTTGGCGTAACTAGATCTTGAGACAAATGGCAGTATTCATCCA
CAATTTTAAAAGAAAAGGGGGGATTGGGGGGTACAGTGCAGGGGAAAGAATAGTAGACATAATAGCAACA
GACATACAAACTAAAGAATTACAAAAACAAATTACAAAAATTCAAAATTTTCGGGTTTATTACAGGGACA
GCAGAGATCCACTTTGGCGCCGGCTCGAGGGGGCCCGGGTGCAAAGATGGATAAAGTTTTAAACAGAGAG
GAATCTTTGCAGCTAATGGACCTTCTAGGTCTTGAAAGGAGTGGGAATTGGCTCCGGTGCCCGTCAGTGG
GCAGAGCGCA
